Addgene plasmid #158026: Expression_vector_NT_10
Purpose: Expression vector for the de novo designed protein Expression_vector_NT_10
Depositing lab: Tanja Kortemme. Depositing organization: University of California, San Francisco (UCSF). Publication: Expanding the space of protein geometries by computational design of de novo fold families. Pan X, Thompson MC, Zhang Y, Liu L, Fraser JS, Kelly MJS, Kortemme T. Science. 2020 Aug 28;369(6507):1132-1136. doi: 10.1126/science.abc0881. PubMed 32855341.
Backbone
  Vector backbone: pET-28a(+)
  Vector type: Bacterial Expression
Growth in bacteria
  Bacterial resistance: Kanamycin, 50 μg/mL
  Growth temperature: 37°C
  Growth strain: DH5alpha
  Copy number: High Copy
Gene/Insert
  Gene/Insert name: de novo designed protein NT_10
  Species: Synthetic
  Tag / fusion protein: 6x His tag (N terminal on insert)
  Cloning method: Restriction Enzyme; 5′ cloning site NdeI (not destroyed); 3′ cloning site XhoI (not destroyed)
Terms and licenses: Academic/Nonprofit Terms; Industry Terms: Not Available to Industry
Depositor comments: Please visit https://www.biorxiv.org/content/10.1101/2020.04.14.041772v1 for bioRxiv preprint.
How to cite: Expression_vector_NT_10 was a gift from Tanja Kortemme (Addgene plasmid # 158026 ; http://n2t.net/addgene:158026 ; RRID:Addgene_158026)
