[The description below was written by a language model from this plasmid's Addgene catalogue record and pLannotate feature annotations shown in this document.]
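Description:
Expression_vector_NT_10 is a bacterial expression plasmid built on the pET-28a(+) backbone, carrying a synthetic coding sequence for NT_10, a de novo computationally designed protein. The insert was placed between the NdeI and XhoI sites, both of which are retained, so that it is fused in frame to the vector's N-terminal 6xHis tag. The feature table for the 5,706 nt sequence does not annotate the designed open reading frame itself. It does show the expected flanking elements: a short His-tag match and a thrombin cleavage site upstream of the unannotated gap, which allows the tag to be removed after purification. A second His-tag match lies downstream of the gap. This corresponds to the vector's optional C-terminal His sequence, and the record does not state whether it is translated, since that depends on whether the insert carries a stop codon.

Expression is driven by a T7 promoter with an adjacent lac operator and the T7 gene 10 ribosome binding site, and transcription ends at the T7 terminator. The plasmid-borne lacI gene supplies repressor, so transcription stays low until induction with IPTG in a host that provides T7 RNA polymerase. The plasmid replicates from a ColE1/pBR322-type origin accompanied by the bom and rop regions. The catalogue lists it as high copy, although rop normally moderates copy number. Selection is by kanamycin resistance, and an f1 origin is also present. The short TcR, AmpR promoter and solubility-tag hits appear to be backbone remnants or partial automated matches rather than functional parts. The construct is intended for recombinant production and affinity purification of the designed protein, presumably for its experimental characterisation.
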