Features (pLannotate 1.2.2; 20 found; start..end, strand, type, name):
      1..19      +  promoter       T7 promoter: promoter for bacteriophage T7 RNA polymerase
     20..44      +  protein_bind   lac operator: The lac repressor binds to the lac operator to inhibit transcription in E. coli. This inhibition can be relieved by adding lactose or isopropyl-β-D-thiogalactopyranoside (IPTG). lac repressor encoded by lacI
     59..81      +  RBS            RBS: efficient ribosome binding site from bacteriophage T7 gene 10 (Olins and Rangwala, 1989)
    100..116     +  CDS            capTEV™ (fragment): composite tag for in vivo biotinylation, TEV protease cleavage, and 6xHis tagging
    127..144     +  CDS            thrombin site: thrombin recognition and cleavage site
    571..588     +  CDS            9xHis (fragment): 9xHis affinity tag
    598..647     +  CDS            SET1 (fragment): solubility-enhancement tag derived from T7 phage gene 10B
    655..702     +  terminator     T7 terminator: transcription terminator for bacteriophage T7 RNA polymerase
    739..1167    +  rep_origin     f1 ori (sequence partly withheld): f1 bacteriophage origin of replication; arrow indicates direction of (+) strand synthesis
   1220..1277    +  promoter       AmpR promoter (fragment): bla
   1286..2101    -  CDS            KanR: aminoglycoside phosphotransferase; aph(3')-Ia; confers resistance to kanamycin in bacteria or G418 (Geneticin®) in eukaryotes
   2223..2811    +  rep_origin     ori: high-copy-number ColE1/pMB1/pBR322/pUC origin of replication
   2997..3136    -  misc_feature   bom: basis of mobility region from pBR322
   3238..3429    -  CDS            rop: Rop protein, which maintains plasmids at low copy number; rop
   3446..3826    +  CDS            YPB1_ECOLX: Protein predicted: Swiss-Prot protein existence level 4. From Escherichia coli.
   3898..4189    -  CDS            TcR (fragment): tetracycline efflux protein; tet; confers resistance to tetracycline
   4204..4225    -  protein_bind   CAP binding site: CAP binding activates transcription in the presence of cAMP. E. coli catabolite activator protein
   4238..5320    -  CDS            lacI: lac repressor; lacI; The lac repressor binds to the lac operator to inhibit transcription in E. coli. This inhibition can be relieved by adding lactose or isopropyl-β-D-thiogalactopyranoside (IPTG).
   5321..5398    -  promoter       lacI promoter: lacI
   5406..5685    -  CDS            TcR (fragment): tetracycline efflux protein; tet; confers resistance to tetracycline
>Addgene plasmid #158026 | Expression_vector_NT_10 | addgene full sequence | sequence record 309546 | Addgene NGS Result
TAATACGACTCACTATAGGGGAATTGTGAGCGGATAACAATTCCCCTCTAGAAATAATTTTGTTTAACTT
TAAGAAGGAGATATACCATGGGCAGCAGCCATCATCATCATCATCACAGCAGCGGCCTGGTGCCGCGCGG
CAGCCATATGTCCCGGGAAGAGATTCGGAAGGTCGTGGAGACTTGGATCCGCCTTTTTTATAGCTCGGAT
CCGAACGACTGGGAAACGTTCCAGAAAGCGAAGAAAGATCTGCTCTCACCAGATGTGCGCGTAGAAATCG
GAAATTACACGCTTAATAGTGAACAAGTCGATCGTTGGTGGGAAGCCTGGGTGAAAATCATCCAGAAAGA
ATTGGAAGAGAAAAACGAACCGCTCCGCACGGAAATTCGCAAGGTTCAAGTGGACGGCAATCACGTACGC
GTGGAAATCGAGCAGGAAAAAAACGGCAAGAAGTGGACCTTTGAAGTTGAAGTGGAAGTTCGTAATGGAA
AAATCAAGCGTATTCGTCAACAGGTAGACCCAGAGTACAAAAAGGAGGTCCAGGCGGCTTGGAACAACAC
CTAACTCGAGCACCACCACCACCACCACTGAGATCCGGCTGCTAACAAAGCCCGAAAGGAAGCTGAGTTG
GCTGCTGCCACCGCTGAGCAATAACTAGCATAACCCCTTGGGGCCTCTAAACGGGTCTTGAGGGGTTTTT
TGCTGAAAGGAGGAACTATATCCGGATTGGCGAATGGG
[124 nt withheld, positions 739-862]
C
[91 nt withheld, positions 864-954]
A
[49 nt withheld, positions 956-1004]
CCTTTGACGTTGGAGTCCACGTTCTTT
[37 nt withheld, positions 1032-1068]
ACCCTATCTCGGTCTATTCTTTTGATTTATAAGGGATTTTGCCGATTTCGGCCTATTGGTTAAAAAATGA
GCTGATTTAACAAAAATTTAACGCGAATTTTAACAAAATATTAACGCTTACAATTTAGGTGGCACTTTTC
GGGGAAATGTGCGCGGAACCCCTATTTGTTTATTTTTCTAAATACATTCAAATATGTATCCGCTCATGAA
TTAATTCTTAGAAAAACTCATCGAGCATCAAATGAAACTGCAATTTATTCATATCAGGATTATCAATACC
ATATTTTTGAAAAAGCCGTTTCTGTAATGAAGGAGAAAACTCACCGAGGCAGTTCCATAGGATGGCAAGA
TCCTGGTATCGGTCTGCGATTCCGACTCGTCCAACATCAATACAACCTATTAATTTCCCCTCGTCAAAAA
TAAGGTTATCAAGTGAGAAATCACCATGAGTGACGACTGAATCCGGTGAGAATGGCAAAAGTTTATGCAT
TTCTTTCCAGACTTGTTCAACAGGCCAGCCATTACGCTCGTCATCAAAATCACTCGCATCAACCAAACCG
TTATTCATTCGTGATTGCGCCTGAGCGAGACGAAATACGCGATCGCTGTTAAAAGGACAATTACAAACAG
GAATCGAATGCAACCGGCGCAGGAACACTGCCAGCGCATCAACAATATTTTCACCTGAATCAGGATATTC
TTCTAATACCTGGAATGCTGTTTTCCCGGGGATCGCAGTGGTGAGTAACCATGCATCATCAGGAGTACGG
ATAAAATGCTTGATGGTCGGAAGAGGCATAAATTCCGTCAGCCAGTTTAGTCTGACCATCTCATCTGTAA
CATCATTGGCAACGCTACCTTTGCCATGTTTCAGAAACAACTCTGGCGCATCGGGCTTCCCATACAATCG
ATAGATTGTCGCACCTGATTGCCCGACATTATCGCGAGCCCATTTATACCCATATAAATCAGCATCCATG
TTGGAATTTAATCGCGGCCTAGAGCAAGACGTTTCCCGTTGAATATGGCTCATAACACCCCTTGTATTAC
TGTTTATGTAAGCAGACAGTTTTATTGTTCATGACCAAAATCCCTTAACGTGAGTTTTCGTTCCACTGAG
CGTCAGACCCCGTAGAAAAGATCAAAGGATCTTCTTGAGATCCTTTTTTTCTGCGCGTAATCTGCTGCTT
GCAAACAAAAAAACCACCGCTACCAGCGGTGGTTTGTTTGCCGGATCAAGAGCTACCAACTCTTTTTCCG
AAGGTAACTGGCTTCAGCAGAGCGCAGATACCAAATACTGTCCTTCTAGTGTAGCCGTAGTTAGGCCACC
ACTTCAAGAACTCTGTAGCACCGCCTACATACCTCGCTCTGCTAATCCTGTTACCAGTGGCTGCTGCCAG
TGGCGATAAGTCGTGTCTTACCGGGTTGGACTCAAGACGATAGTTACCGGATAAGGCGCAGCGGTCGGGC
TGAACGGGGGGTTCGTGCACACAGCCCAGCTTGGAGCGAACGACCTACACCGAACTGAGATACCTACAGC
GTGAGCTATGAGAAAGCGCCACGCTTCCCGAAGGGAGAAAGGCGGACAGGTATCCGGTAAGCGGCAGGGT
CGGAACAGGAGAGCGCACGAGGGAGCTTCCAGGGGGAAACGCCTGGTATCTTTATAGTCCTGTCGGGTTT
CGCCACCTCTGACTTGAGCGTCGATTTTTGTGATGCTCGTCAGGGGGGCGGAGCCTATGGAAAAACGCCA
GCAACGCGGCCTTTTTACGGTTCCTGGCCTTTTGCTGGCCTTTTGCTCACATGTTCTTTCCTGCGTTATC
CCCTGATTCTGTGGATAACCGTATTACCGCCTTTGAGTGAGCTGATACCGCTCGCCGCAGCCGAACGACC
GAGCGCAGCGAGTCAGTGAGCGAGGAAGCGGAAGAGCGCCTGATGCGGTATTTTCTCCTTACGCATCTGT
GCGGTATTTCACACCGCAATGGTGCACTCTCAGTACAATCTGCTCTGATGCCGCATAGTTAAGCCAGTAT
ACACTCCGCTATCGCTACGTGACTGGGTCATGGCTGCGCCCCGACACCCGCCAACACCCGCTGACGCGCC
CTGACGGGCTTGTCTGCTCCCGGCATCCGCTTACAGACAAGCTGTGACCGTCTCCGGGAGCTGCATGTGT
CAGAGGTTTTCACCGTCATCACCGAAACGCGCGAGGCAGCTGCGGTAAAGCTCATCAGCGTGGTCGTGAA
GCGATTCACAGATGTCTGCCTGTTCATCCGCGTCCAGCTCGTTGAGTTTCTCCAGAAGCGTTAATGTCTG
GCTTCTGATAAAGCGGGCCATGTTAAGGGCGGTTTTTTCCTGTTTGGTCACTGATGCCTCCGTGTAAGGG
GGATTTCTGTTCATGGGGGTAATGATACCGATGAAACGAGAGAGGATGCTCACGATACGGGTTACTGATG
ATGAACATGCCCGGTTACTGGAACGTTGTGAGGGTAAACAACTGGCGGTATGGATGCGGCGGGACCAGAG
AAAAATCACTCAGGGTCAATGCCAGCGCTTCGTTAATACAGATGTAGGTGTTCCACAGGGTAGCCAGCAG
CATCCTGCGATGCAGATCCGGAACATAATGGTGCAGGGCGCTGACTTCCGCGTTTCCAGACTTTACGAAA
CACGGAAACCGAAGACCATTCATGTTGTTGCTCAGGTCGCAGACGTTTTGCAGCAGCAGTCGCTTCACGT
TCGCTCGCGTATCGGTGATTCATTCTGCTAACCAGTAAGGCAACCCCGCCAGCCTAGCCGGGTCCTCAAC
GACAGGAGCACGATCATGCGCACCCGTGGGGCCGCCATGCCGGCGATAATGGCCTGCTTCTCGCCGAAAC
GTTTGGTGGCGGGACCAGTGACGAAGGCTTGAGCGAGGGCGTGCAAGATTCCGAATACCGCAAGCGACAG
GCCGATCATCGTCGCGCTCCAGCGAAAGCGGTCCTCGCCGAAAATGACCCAGAGCGCTGCCGGCACCTGT
CCTACGAGTTGCATGATAAAGAAGACAGTCATAAGTGCGGCGACGATAGTCATGCCCCGCGCCCACCGGA
AGGAGCTGACTGGGTTGAAGGCTCTCAAGGGCATCGGTCGAGATCCCGGTGCCTAATGAGTGAGCTAACT
TACATTAATTGCGTTGCGCTCACTGCCCGCTTTCCAGTCGGGAAACCTGTCGTGCCAGCTGCATTAATGA
ATCGGCCAACGCGCGGGGAGAGGCGGTTTGCGTATTGGGCGCCAGGGTGGTTTTTCTTTTCACCAGTGAG
ACGGGCAACAGCTGATTGCCCTTCACCGCCTGGCCCTGAGAGAGTTGCAGCAAGCGGTCCACGCTGGTTT
GCCCCAGCAGGCGAAAATCCTGTTTGATGGTGGTTAACGGCGGGATATAACATGAGCTGTCTTCGGTATC
GTCGTATCCCACTACCGAGATATCCGCACCAACGCGCAGCCCGGACTCGGTAATGGCGCGCATTGCGCCC
AGCGCCATCTGATCGTTGGCAACCAGCATCGCAGTGGGAACGATGCCCTCATTCAGCATTTGCATGGTTT
GTTGAAAACCGGACATGGCACTCCAGTCGCCTTCCCGTTCCGCTATCGGCTGAATTTGATTGCGAGTGAG
ATATTTATGCCAGCCAGCCAGACGCAGACGCGCCGAGACAGAACTTAATGGGCCCGCTAACAGCGCGATT
TGCTGGTGACCCAATGCGACCAGATGCTCCACGCCCAGTCGCGTACCGTCTTCATGGGAGAAAATAATAC
TGTTGATGGGTGTCTGGTCAGAGACATCAAGAAATAACGCCGGAACATTAGTGCAGGCAGCTTCCACAGC
AATGGCATCCTGGTCATCCAGCGGATAGTTAATGATCAGCCCACTGACGCGTTGCGCGAGAAGATTGTGC
ACCGCCGCTTTACAGGCTTCGACGCCGCTTCGTTCTACCATCGACACCACCACGCTGGCACCCAGTTGAT
CGGCGCGAGATTTAATCGCCGCGACAATTTGCGACGGCGCGTGCAGGGCCAGACTGGAGGTGGCAACGCC
AATCAGCAACGACTGTTTGCCCGCCAGTTGTTGTGCCACGCGGTTGGGAATGTAATTCAGCTCCGCCATC
GCCGCTTCCACTTTTTCCCGCGTTTTCGCAGAAACGTGGCTGGCCTGGTTCACCACGCGGGAAACGGTCT
GATAAGAGACACCGGCATACTCTGCGACATCGTATAACGTTACTGGTTTCACATTCACCACCCTGAATTG
ACTCTCTTCCGGGCGCTATCATGCCATACCGCGAAAGGTTTTGCGCCATTCGATGGTGTCCGGGATCTCG
ACGCTCTCCCTTATGCGACTCCTGCATTAGGAAGCAGCCCAGTAGTAGGTTGAGGCCGTTGAGCACCGCC
GCCGCAAGGAATGGTGCATGCAAGGAGATGGCGCCCAACAGTCCCCCGGCCACGGGGCCTGCCACCATAC
CCACGCCGAAACAAGCGCTCATGAGCCCGAAGTGGCGAGCCCGATCTTCCCCATCGGTGATGTCGGCGAT
ATAGGCGCCAGCAACCGCACCTGTGGCGCCGGTGATGCCGGCCACGATGCGTCCGGCGTAGAGGATCGAG
ATCTCGATCCCGCGAAAT
