>Addgene plasmid #158026 | Expression_vector_NT_10 | depositor partial sequence | sequence record 304968 | de novo designed protein NT_10
TCCCGGGAAGAGATTCGGAAGGTCGTGGAGACTTGGATCCGCCTTTTTTATAGCTCGGATCCGAACGACT
GGGAAACGTTCCAGAAAGCGAAGAAAGATCTGCTCTCACCAGATGTGCGCGTAGAAATCGGAAATTACAC
GCTTAATAGTGAACAAGTCGATCGTTGGTGGGAAGCCTGGGTGAAAATCATCCAGAAAGAATTGGAAGAG
AAAAACGAACCGCTCCGCACGGAAATTCGCAAGGTTCAAGTGGACGGCAATCACGTACGCGTGGAAATCG
AGCAGGAAAAAAACGGCAAGAAGTGGACCTTTGAAGTTGAAGTGGAAGTTCGTAATGGAAAAATCAAGCG
TATTCGTCAACAGGTAGACCCAGAGTACAAAAAGGAGGTCCAGGCGGCTTGGAACAACACCTAA
